Addgene plasmid #154659: pEPYC1CB0256
Purpose: MoClo Level 1 luciferase reporter
Depositing lab: Nicola Patron. Depositing organization: Earlham Institute. Publication: Rational design of minimal synthetic promoters for plants. Cai YM, Kallam K, Tidd H, Gendarini G, Salzman A, Patron NJ. Nucleic Acids Res. 2020 Aug 28. pii: 5897334. doi: 10.1093/nar/gkaa682. PubMed 32856047.
Backbone
  Vector backbone: pICH47732
  Vector type: Synthetic Biology
Growth in bacteria
  Bacterial resistance: Ampicillin, 100 μg/mL
  Growth temperature: 37°C
  Growth strain: NEB Stable
  Copy number: High Copy
Gene/Insert
  Gene/Insert name: MinSyn_043 Firefly luciferase expression cassette [MinSyn_043::TMV::LucF::Flag::ocsT]
  Species: Synthetic
  Cloning method: Restriction Enzyme; 5′ cloning site BsaI (destroyed during cloning); 3′ cloning site BsaI (destroyed during cloning)
Terms and licenses: Academic/Nonprofit Terms; Industry Terms: Not Available to Industry
Depositor comments: Please visit https://www.biorxiv.org/content/10.1101/2020.05.14.095406v1 for bioRxiv preprint.
How to cite: pEPYC1CB0256 was a gift from Nicola Patron (Addgene plasmid # 154659 ; http://n2t.net/addgene:154659 ; RRID:Addgene_154659)
