[The description below was written by a language model from this plasmid's Addgene catalogue record and pLannotate feature annotations shown in this document.]
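Description:
pEPYC1CB0256 is a MoClo (Golden Gate modular cloning) Level 1 plasmid carrying a single plant transcriptional unit, built in the pICH47732 acceptor backbone and catalogued as a synthetic biology vector. The backbone is a binary-type plasmid. It has a high-copy ColE1/pUC origin for propagation in E. coli, together with the broad-host-range incP oriV and the trfA replication initiator gene, which allow maintenance in Agrobacterium. Selection is by ampicillin through the β-lactamase gene and its native promoter. A short TetR fragment is annotated as a backbone remnant. Nopaline-type left and right T-DNA border repeats flank the cargo, so the cassette lies within a transferable T-DNA. The insert was assembled through BsaI sites that were destroyed in the process, as is typical of Golden Gate assembly.

The payload is a firefly luciferase reporter cassette, recorded as MinSyn_043::TMV::LucF::Flag::ocsT. MinSyn_043 is a minimal synthetic plant promoter. The feature table has no annotation for it as such, but detects a short fragment matching the nopaline synthase promoter in that region, which may reflect sequence elements shared with the synthetic design. Downstream lies the tobacco mosaic virus Ω leader, a 5′ translational enhancer, followed by the luc+ firefly luciferase coding sequence. The record describes a Flag epitope tag after luciferase, although the table does not annotate it separately. The octopine synthase terminator closes the unit.

The construct serves as a luciferase reporter in which light output reads out the strength of the MinSyn_043 promoter, as part of work on the rational design of minimal synthetic promoters for plants. As a Level 1 module, it can also be combined with other transcriptional units in higher-level MoClo assemblies.
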