Features (pLannotate 1.2.2; 12 found; start..end, strand, type, name):
     42..66      +  misc_feature   RB T-DNA repeat: right border repeat from nopaline C58 T-DNA
    178..198     -  CDS            TetR (fragment): tetracycline resistance regulatory protein; tetR
    225..1370    -  CDS            trfA: TRFA_ECOLX - Experimental evidence at protein level: Swiss-Prot protein existence level 1. Also involved in plasmid copy number control, promoting intermolecular coupling of protein bound iterons at oriV, which inhibits replication initiation. From Escherichia coli.
   1706..2294    -  rep_origin     ori: high-copy-number ColE1/pMB1/pBR322/pUC origin of replication
   2465..3325    -  CDS            AmpR: β-lactamase; bla; confers resistance to ampicillin, carbenicillin, and related antibiotics
   3326..3430    -  promoter       AmpR promoter: bla
   3517..4148    -  rep_origin     oriV: incP origin of replication
   4240..4264    +  misc_feature   LB T-DNA repeat: left border repeat from nopaline C58 T-DNA
   4396..4482    +  promoter       NOS promoter (fragment): nopaline synthase promoter
   4574..4629    +  misc_feature   TMV Ω: translational enhancer from the tobacco mosaic virus 5'-leader sequence (Gallie et al., 1988)
   4631..6280    +  CDS            luciferase: firefly luciferase; luc+; enhanced luc+ version of the luciferase gene
   6378..7085    +  terminator     OCS terminator: octopine synthase terminator
>Addgene plasmid #154659 | pEPYC1CB0256 | depositor full sequence | sequence record 299589 | pEPYC1CB0256 sequence 7092 bps
GCAATTGTCTTCTGCACGAAGTGGTTTAAACTATCAGTGTTTGACAGGATATATTGGCGGGTAAACCTAA
GAGAAAAGAGCGTTTATTAGAATAATCGGATATTTAAAAGGGCGTGAAAAGGTTTATCCGTTCGTCCATT
TGTATGTGCATGCCAACCACAGGGTTCCCCAGATCAGGCGCTGGCTGCTGAACCCCCAGCCGGAACTGAC
CCCACAAGGCCCTAGCGTTTGCAATGCACCAGGTCATCATTGACCCAGGCGTGTTCCACCAGGCCGCTGC
CTCGCAACTCTTCGCAGGCTTCGCCGACCTGCTCGCGCCACTTCTTCACGCGGGTGGAATCCGATCCGCA
CATGAGGCGGAAGGTTTCCAGCTTGAGCGGGTACGGCTCCCGGTGCGAGCTGAAATAGTCGAACATCCGT
CGGGCCGTCGGCGACAGCTTGCGGTACTTCTCCCATATGAATTTCGTGTAGTGGTCGCCAGCAAACAGCA
CGACGATTTCCTCGTCGATCAGGACCTGGCAACGGGACGTTTTCTTGCCACGGTCCAGGACGCGGAAGCG
GTGCAGCAGCGACACCGATTCCAGGTGCCCAACGCGGTCGGACGTGAAGCCCATCGCCGTCGCCTGTAGG
CGCGACAGGCATTCCTCGGCCTTCGTGTAATACCGGCCATTGATCGACCAGCCCAGGTCCTGGCAAAGCT
CGTAGAACGTGAAGGTGATCGGCTCGCCGATAGGGGTGCGCTTCGCGTACTCCAACACCTGCTGCCACAC
CAGTTCGTCATCGTCGGCCCGCAGCTCGACGCCGGTGTAGGTGATCTTCACGTCCTTGTTGACGTGGAAA
ATGACCTTGTTTTGCAGCGCCTCGCGCGGGATTTTCTTGTTGCGCGTGGTGAACAGGGCAGAGCGGGCCG
TGTCGTTTGGCATCGCTCGCATCGTGTCCGGCCACGGCGCAATATCGAACAAGGAAAGCTGCATTTCCTT
GATCTGCTGCTTCGTGTGTTTCAGCAACGCGGCCTGCTTGGCCTCGCTGACCTGTTTTGCCAGGTCCTCG
CCGGCGGTTTTTCGCTTCTTGGTCGTCATAGTTCCTCGCGTGTCGATGGTCATCGACTTCGCCAAACCTG
CCGCCTCCTGTTCAAGACGACGCGAACGCTCCACGGCGGCCGATGGCGCGGGCAGGGCAGGGGGAGCCAG
TTGCACGCTGTCGCGCTCGATCTTGGCCGTAGCTTGCTGGACCATCGAGCCGACGGACTGGAAGGTTTCG
CGGGGCGCACGCATGACGGTGCGGCTTGCGATGGTTTCGGCATCCTCGGCGGAAAACCCCGCGTCGATCA
GTTCTTGCCTGTATGCCTTCCGGTCAAACGTCCGATTCATTCACCCTCCTTGCGGGATTGCCCCGACTCA
CGCCGGGGCAATGTGCCCTTATTCCTGATTTGACCCGCCTGGTGCCTTGGTGTCCAGATAATCCACCTTA
TCGGCAATGAAGTCGGTCCCGTAGACCGTCTGGCCGTCCTTCTCGTACTTGGTATTCCGAATCTTGCCCT
GCACGAATACCAGCGACCCCTTGCCCAAATACTTGCCGTGGGCCTCGGCCTGAGAGCCAAAACACTTGAT
GCGGAAGAAGTCGGTGCGCTCCTGCTTGTCGCCGGCATCGTTGCGCCACATCTAGGATCTGCCAGGAACC
GTAAAAAGGCCGCGTTGCTGGCGTTTTTCCATAGGCTCCGCCCCCCTGACGAGCATCACAAAAATCGACG
CTCAAGTCAGAGGTGGCGAAACCCGACAGGACTATAAAGATACCAGGCGTTTCCCCCTGGAAGCTCCCTC
GTGCGCTCTCCTGTTCCGACCCTGCCGCTTACCGGATACCTGTCCGCCTTTCTCCCTTCGGGAAGCGTGG
CGCTTTCTCATAGCTCACGCTGTAGGTATCTCAGTTCGGTGTAGGTCGTTCGCTCCAAGCTGGGCTGTGT
GCACGAACCCCCCGTTCAGCCCGACCGCTGCGCCTTATCCGGTAACTATCGTCTTGAGTCCAACCCGGTA
AGACACGACTTATCGCCACTGGCAGCAGCCACTGGTAACAGGATTAGCAGAGCGAGGTATGTAGGCGGTG
CTACAGAGTTCTTGAAGTGGTGGCCTAACTACGGCTACACTAGAAGAACAGTATTTGGTATCTGCGCTCT
GCTGAAGCCAGTTACCTTCGGAAAAAGAGTTGGTAGCTCTTGATCCGGCAAACAAACCACCGCTGGTAGC
GGTGGTTTTTTTGTTTGCAAGCAGCAGATTACGCGCAGAAAAAAAGGATCTCAAGAAGATCCTTTGATCT
TTTCTACGGGGTCTGACGCTCAGTGGAACGAAAACTCACGTTAAGGGATTTTGGTCATGAGATTATCAAA
AAGGATCTTCACCTAGATCCTTTTAAATTAAAAATGAAGTTTTAAATCAATCTAAAGTATATATGAGTAA
ACTTGGTCTGACAGTTACCAATGCTTAATCAGTGAGGCACCTATCTCAGCGATCTGTCTATTTCGTTCAT
CCATAGTTGCCTGACTCCCCGTCGTGTAGATAACTACGATACGGGAGGGCTTACCATCTGGCCCCAGTGC
TGCAATGATACCGCGAGAACCACGCTCACCGGCTCCAGATTTATCAGCAATAAACCAGCCAGCCGGAAGG
GCCGAGCGCAGAAGTGGTCCTGCAACTTTATCCGCCTCCATCCAGTCTATTAATTGTTGCCGGGAAGCTA
GAGTAAGTAGTTCGCCAGTTAATAGTTTGCGCAACGTTGTTGCCATTGCTACAGGCATCGTGGTGTCACG
CTCGTCGTTTGGTATGGCTTCATTCAGCTCCGGTTCCCAACGATCAAGGCGAGTTACATGATCCCCCATG
TTGTGCAAAAAAGCGGTTAGCTCCTTCGGTCCTCCGATCGTTGTCAGAAGTAAGTTGGCCGCAGTGTTAT
CACTCATGGTTATGGCAGCACTGCATAATTCTCTTACTGTCATGCCATCCGTAAGATGCTTTTCTGTGAC
TGGTGAGTACTCAACCAAGTCATTCTGAGAATAGTGTATGCGGCGACCGAGTTGCTCTTGCCCGGCGTCA
ATACGGGATAATACCGCGCCACATAGCAGAACTTTAAAAGTGCTCATCATTGGAAAACGTTCTTCGGGGC
GAAAACTCTCAAGGATCTTACCGCTGTTGAGATCCAGTTCGATGTAACCCACTCGTGCACCCAACTGATC
TTCAGCATCTTTTACTTTCACCAGCGTTTCTGGGTGAGCAAAAACAGGAAGGCAAAATGCCGCAAAAAAG
GGAATAAGGGCGACACGGAAATGTTGAATACTCATACTCTTCCTTTTTCAATATTATTGAAGCATTTATC
AAGGTTATTGTCTCATGAGCGGATACATATTTGAATGTATTTAGAAAAATAAACAAATAGGGGTTCCGCG
CACGAATTGGCCAGCGCTGCCATTTTTGGGGTGAGGCCGTTCGCGGCCGAGGGGCGCAGCCCCTGGGGGG
ATGGGAGGCCCGCGTTAGCGGGCCGGGAGGGTTCGAGAAGGGGGGGCACCCCCCTTCGGCGTGCGCGGTC
ACGCGCACAGGGCGCAGCCCTGGTTAAAAACAAGGTTTATAAATATTGGTTTAAAAGCAGGTTAAAAGAC
AGGTTAGCGGTGGCCGAAAAACGGGCGGAAACCCTTGCAAATGCTGGATTTTCTGCCTGTGGACAGCCCC
TCAAATGTCAATAGGTGCGCCCCTCATCTGTCAGCACTCTGCCCCTCAAGTGTCAAGGATCGCGCCCCTC
ATCTGTCAGTAGTCGCGCCCCTCAAGTGTCAATACCGCAGGGCACTTATCCCCAGGCTTGTCCACATCAT
CTGTGGGAAACTCGCGTAAAATCAGGCGTTTTCGCCGATTTGCGAGGCTGGCCAGCTCCACGTCGCCGGC
CGAAATCGAGCCTGCCCCTCATCTGTCAACGCCGCGCCGGGTGAGTCGGCCCCTCAAGTGTCAACGTCCG
CCCCTCATCTGTCAGTGAGGGCCAAGTTTTCCGCGAGGTATCCACAACGCCGGCGGCCGCGGTGTCTCGC
ACACGGCTTCGACGGCGTTTCTGGCGCGTTTGCAGGGCCATAGACGGCCGCCAGCCCAGCGGCGAGGGCA
ACCAGCCCGGTGAGCGTCGCAAAGGAGATCCTGATCTGACTGATGGGCTGCCTGTATCGAGTGGTGATTT
TGTGCCGAGCTGCCGGTCGGGGAGCTGTTGGCTGGCTGGTGGCAGGATATATTGTGGTGTAAACAAATTG
ACGCTTAGACAACTTAATAACACATTGCGGACGTTTTTAATGTACTGGGGTGGATGCAGTGGGCCCCACT
CTGTGAAGACAATGCCGAATTCGGATCCGGAGGGAGGCGTGTCGTTTTAGTGAGGCTGGAGTTTAATGAG
CTAAGCACATACGTCAGAAACCATTATTGCGCGTTCAAAAGTCGCCTAAGGTCACTATCAGCTAGCAAAT
ATACTGTTGGACTCTGAAGAAGATACCTATATAAGGTTTTGCTATTCATTGAAAGCAGTAGTGACTGATT
TGTATATATACTGTATTTTTACAACAATTACCAACAACAACAAACAACAAACAACATTACAATTACTATT
TACAATTACAATGGAGGACGCCAAAAACATAAAGAAAGGCCCGGCGCCATTCTATCCGCTGGAAGATGGA
ACCGCTGGAGAGCAACTGCATAAGGCTATGAAGAGATACGCCCTGGTTCCTGGAACAATTGCTTTTACAG
ATGCACATATCGAGGTGGACATCACTTACGCTGAGTACTTCGAAATGTCCGTTCGGTTGGCAGAAGCTAT
GAAACGATATGGGCTGAATACAAATCACAGAATCGTCGTATGCAGTGAAAACTCTCTTCAATTCTTTATG
CCGGTGTTGGGCGCGTTATTTATCGGAGTTGCAGTTGCGCCCGCGAACGACATTTATAATGAACGTGAAT
TGCTCAACAGTATGGGCATTTCGCAGCCTACCGTGGTGTTCGTTTCCAAAAAGGGGTTGCAAAAAATTTT
GAACGTGCAAAAAAAGCTCCCAATCATCCAAAAAATTATTATCATGGATTCTAAAACGGATTACCAGGGA
TTTCAGTCGATGTACACGTTCGTCACATCTCATCTACCTCCCGGTTTTAATGAATACGATTTTGTGCCAG
AGTCCTTCGATAGGGACAAGACAATTGCACTGATCATGAACTCCTCTGGATCTACTGGTCTGCCTAAAGG
TGTCGCTCTGCCTCATAGAACTGCCTGCGTGAGATTCTCGCATGCCAGAGATCCTATTTTTGGCAATCAA
ATCATTCCGGATACTGCGATTTTAAGTGTTGTTCCATTCCATCACGGTTTTGGAATGTTTACTACACTCG
GATATTTGATATGTGGATTTCGAGTCGTCTTAATGTATAGATTTGAAGAAGAACTGTTTCTGAGGAGCCT
TCAGGATTACAAGATTCAAAGTGCGCTGCTGGTGCCAACCCTATTCTCCTTCTTCGCCAAAAGCACTCTG
ATTGACAAATACGATTTATCTAATTTACACGAAATTGCTTCTGGTGGCGCTCCCCTCTCTAAGGAAGTCG
GGGAAGCGGTTGCCAAGAGGTTCCATCTGCCAGGTATCAGGCAAGGATATGGGCTCACTGAGACTACATC
AGCTATTCTGATTACACCCGAGGGGGATGATAAACCGGGCGCGGTCGGTAAAGTTGTTCCATTTTTTGAA
GCGAAGGTTGTGGATCTGGATACCGGGAAAACGCTGGGCGTTAATCAAAGAGGCGAACTGTGTGTGAGAG
GTCCTATGATTATGTCCGGTTATGTAAACAATCCGGAAGCGACCAACGCCTTGATTGACAAGGATGGATG
GCTACATTCTGGAGACATAGCTTACTGGGACGAGGACGAACACTTCTTCATCGTTGACCGCCTGAAGTCT
CTGATTAAGTACAAAGGCTATCAGGTGGCTCCCGCTGAATTGGAATCCATCTTGCTCCAACACCCCAACA
TCTTCGACGCAGGTGTCGCAGGTCTGCCCGACGATGACGCCGGTGAACTTCCCGCCGCCGTTGTTGTTTT
GGAGCACGGAAAGACGATGACGGAAAAAGAGATCGTGGATTACGTCGCCAGTCAAGTAACAACCGCGAAA
AAGTTGCGCGGAGGAGTTGTGTTTGTGGACGAAGTACCGAAAGGTCTTACCGGAAAACTCGACGCAAGAA
AAATCAGAGAGATCCTCATAAAGGCCAAGAAGGGCGGAAAGATCGCCGTGGGTTCGGATTATAAGGACCA
TGACGGAGACTATAAGGACCATGACCTCGACGCTGCAGCAGCGGATTATAAGGACGATGACGATAAGTGA
GCTTGTCCTGCTTTAATGAGATATGCGAGAAGCCTATGATCGCATGATATTTGCTTTCAATTCTGTTGTG
CACGTTGTAAAAAACCTGAGCATGTGTAGCTCAGATCCTTACCGCCGGTTTCGGTTCATTCTAATGAATA
TATCACCCGTTACTATCGTATTTTTATGAATAATATTCTCCGTTCAATTTACTGATTGTACCCTACTACT
TATATGTACAATATTAAAATGAAAACAATATATTGTGCTGAATAGGTTTATAGCGACATCTATGATAGAG
CGCCACAATAACAAACAATTGCGTTTTATTATTACAAATCCAATTTTAAAAAAAGCGGCAGAACCGGTCA
AACCTAAAAGACTGATTACATAAATCTTATTCAAATTTCAAAAGTGCCCCAGGGGCTAGTATCTACGACA
CACCGAGCGGCGAACTAATAACGCTCACTGAAGGGAACTCCGGTTCCCCGCCGGCGCGCATGGGTGAGAT
TCCTTGAAGTTGAGTATTGGCCGTCCGCTCTACCGAAAGTTACGGGCACCATTCAACCCGGTCCAGCACG
GCGGCCGGGTAACCGACTTGCTGCCCCGAGAATTATGCAGCATTTTTTTGGTGTATGTGGGCCCCAAATG
AAGTGCAGGTCAAACCTTGACAGTGACGACAAATCGTTGGGCGGGTCCAGGGCGAATTTTGCGACAACAT
GTCGAGGCTCAGCAGGACCGCT
